>Addgene plasmid #157851 | IMPT-10314:GABBR2 | addgene full sequence | sequence record 309787 | Addgene NGS Result
TGTGGGCGGACAATAAAGTCTTAAACTGAACAAAATAGATCTAAACTATGACAATAAAGTCTTAAACTAG
ACAGAATAGTTGTAAACTGAAATCAGTCCAGTTATGCTGTGAAAAAGCATACTGGACTTTTGTTATGGCT
AAAGCAAACTCTTCATTTTCTGAAGTGCAAATTGCCCGTCGTATTAAAGAGGGGCGTGGCCAAGGGCATG
GTAAAGACTATATTCGCGGCGTTGTGACAATTTACCGAACAACTCCGCGGCCGGGAAGCCGATCTCGGCT
TGAACGAATTGTTAGGTGGCGGTACTTGGGTCGATATCAAAGTGCATCACTTCTTCCCGTATGCCCAACT
TTGTATAGAGAGCCACTGCGGGATCGTCACCGTAATCTGCTTGCACGTAGATCACATAAGCACCAAGCGC
GTTGGCCTCATGCTTGAGGAGATTGATGAGCGCGGTGGCAATGCCCTGCCTCCGGTGCTCGCCGGAGACT
GCGAGATCATAGATATAGATCTCACTACGCGGCTGCTCAAACTTGGGCAGAACGTAAGCCGCGAGAGCGC
CAACAACCGCTTCTTGGTCGAAGGCAGCAAGCGCGATGAATGTCTTACTACGGAGCAAGTTCCCGAGGTA
ATCGGAGTCCGGCTGATGTTGGGAGTAGGTGGCTACGTCTCCGAACTCACGACCGAAAAGATCAAGAGCA
GCCCGCATGGATTTGACTTGGTCAGGGCCGAGCCTACATGTGCGAATGATGCCCATACTTGAGCCACCTA
ACTTTGTTTTAGGGCGACTGCCCTGCTGCGTAACATCGTTGCTGCTCCATAACATCAAACATCGACCCAC
GGCGTAACGCGCTTGCTGCTTGGATGCCCGAGGCATAGACTGTACAAAAAAACAGTCATAACAAGCCATG
AAAACCGCCACTGCGCCGTTACCACCGCTGCGTTCGGTCAAGGTTCTGGACCAGTTGCGTGAGCGCATAC
GCTACTTGCATTACAGTTTACGAACCGAACAGGCTTATGTCAACTGGGTTCGTGCCTTCATCCGTTTCCA
CGGTGTGCGTCACCCGGCAACCTTGGGCAGCAGCGAAGTCGAGGCATTTCTGTCCTGGCTGGCGAACGAG
CGCAAGGTTTCGGTCTCCACGCATCGTCAGGCATTGGCGGCCTTGCTGTTCTTCTACGGCAAGGTGCTGT
GCACGGATCTGCCCTGGCTTCAGGAGATCGGAAGACCTCGGCCGTCGCGGCGCTTGCCGGTGGTGCTGAC
CCCGGATGAAGTGGTTCGCATCCTCGGTTTTCTGGAAGGCGAGCATCGTTTGTTCGCCCAGGACTCTAGC
TATAGTTCTAGTGGTTGGCTACGTATACTCCGGAATATTAATAGATCATGGAGATAATTAAAATGATAAC
CATCTCGCAAATAAATAAGTATTTTACTGTTTTCGTAACAGTTTTGTAATAAAAAAACCTATAAATATTC
CGGATTATTCATACCGTCCCACCATCGGGCGCGGATCCCGGTCCGAAGCGCGCGGAATTCAAAGGCCTAC
GTCGACGAGCTCACTAGTCGCGGCCGCCACATGAAAACAATTATAGCTCTCAGCTACATATTTTGTCTGG
TGTTCGCGGATTATAAGGACCACGATGGAGACTATAAAGACCATGACATTGATTATAAGGATGATGACGA
TAAATTGGAGAACTTGTACTTCCAGGGATGGGCTCGCGGTGCACCCCGTCCTCCCCCATCCAGCCCGCCT
CTGTCTATCATGGGATTGATGCCACTGACCAAGGAGGTGGCTAAAGGTTCAATCGGAAGAGGAGTTCTGC
CAGCAGTGGAGCTCGCAATCGAACAGATTCGCAACGAGTCCCTGCTCCGTCCCTACTTCTTGGACCTGCG
TCTCTACGACACCGAATGCGATAACGCCAAGGGCCTCAAAGCGTTCTACGATGCTATCAAGTACGGACCC
AACCACTTGATGGTCTTCGGTGGCGTTTGTCCAAGTGTGACTTCGATCATTGCTGAGAGTCTCCAGGGCT
GGAACCTCGTGCAATTGTCGTTCGCTGCCACCACTCCAGTCTTGGCCGACAAGAAAAAGTACCCGTACTT
CTTCCGCACCGTGCCTTCCGATAACGCCGTCAACCCCGCAATCCTGAAGTTGCTGAAACATTACCAGTGG
AAGCGTGTCGGAACCCTCACTCAGGACGTTCAACGCTTCAGCGAGGTGCGTAACGATCTGACTGGCGTGC
TCTACGGAGAGGACATCGAAATTTCTGATACAGAAAGTTTCTCGAACGACCCTTGCACGTCAGTCAAAAA
GCTGAAGGGCAACGACGTTCGTATCATTCTCGGACAGTTCGATCAAAACATGGCAGCGAAGGTGTTCTGC
TGTGCATACGAGGAAAACATGTACGGTAGTAAATACCAGTGGATCATTCCCGGCTGGTACGAGCCATCGT
GGTGGGAACAAGTCCACACCGAGGCCAACTCTTCACGCTGTCTCCGTAAGAACCTCTTGGCTGCCATGGA
AGGCTACATCGGAGTGGACTTCGAGCCGCTGAGTTCGAAGCAGATCAAAACCATTAGCGGAAAGACTCCT
CAGCAATACGAGAGGGAATACAACAACAAGAGATCTGGTGTCGGCCCCTCAAAATTCCACGGATACGCTT
ACGACGGTATCTGGGTTATTGCGAAGACATTGCAAAGGGCTATGGAGACGCTGCACGCCTCCAGCAGGCA
TCAGAGAATCCAAGACTTCAACTACACAGATCATACGTTGGGCAGAATCATTCTGAACGCCATGAACGAG
ACAAACTTCTTCGGTGTCACGGGCCAGGTGGTCTTCAGGAACGGTGAAAGAATGGGCACAATCAAGTTCA
CGCAGTTCCAAGACTCTCGCGAAGTTAAAGTGGGAGAGTACAACGCAGTGGCGGACACCCTGGAAATCAT
TAACGATACTATCCGCTTCCAGGGCAGTGAACCCCCAAAGGACAAAACTATCATTCTGGAGCAACTCCGT
AAGATCTCGTTGCCTCTGTACTCCATTTTGAGCGCTCTGACAATCCTCGGTATGATTATGGCTTCAGCCT
TCTTGTTCTTCAACATCAAGAACCGTAACCAGAAGCTGATTAAAATGTCTTCACCCTACATGAACAACTT
GATCATTCTGGGTGGTATGCTGTCTTACGCCTCAATCTTCCTCTTCGGATTGGACGGTAGTTTCGTGTCG
GAGAAGACCTTCGAAACTCTCTGCACAGTCAGGACGTGGATCTTGACAGTTGGCTACACAACGGCATTCG
GAGCGATGTTCGCTAAGACCTGGAGAGTGCACGCTATCTTCAAGAACGTCAAGATGAAAAAGAAAATCAT
TAAGGACCAGAAACTGCTCGTCATCGTTGGCGGAATGTTGCTGATTGACCTGTGCATCCTCATTTGTTGG
CAAGCAGTTGATCCACTGCGCCGTACCGTGGAAAAGTACTCCATGGAGCCGGACCCTGCGGGAAGGGATA
TCAGCATTAGACCTCTCTTGGAGCACTGCGAAAACACCCATATGACTATCTGGCTGGGTATTGTCTACGC
CTACAAGGGTCTGCTCATGCTCTTCGGCTGTTTCTTGGCATGGGAGACACGCAACGTGTCTATCCCCGCG
CTGAACGACAGTAAATACATTGGCATGTCGGTTTACAACGTGGGAATCATGTGCATCATTGGTGCAGCGG
TTTCATTCTTGACTAGGGATCAGCCAAACGTGCAATTCTGTATTGTCGCTCTGGTTATCATTTTCTGCAG
TACAATCACGCTCTGTTTGGTGTTCGTCCCGAAGTTGATCACACTGAGAACGAACCCTGACGCTGCCACC
CAGAACAGGAGATTCCAATTCACTCAGAACCAAAAGAAAGAGGATTCCAAGACCTCCACTAGCGTGACAA
GCGTCAACCAGGCCTCTACGTCAAGGCTCGAAGGTTTGCAAAGCGAGAACCACAGGCTGAGAATGAAGAT
CACCGAATTGGACAAAGATCTGGAGGAAGTCACCATGCAGCTCCAAGACACTTAATAAGGCGCGCCCTCG
AGGCATGCGGTACCAAGCTTGTCGAGAAGTACTAGAGGATCATAATCAGCCATACCACATTTGTAGAGGT
TTTACTTGCTTTAAAAAACCTCCCACACCTCCCCCTGAACCTGAAACATAAAATGAATGCAATTGTTGTT
GTTAACTTGTTTATTGCAGCTTATAATGGTTACAAATAAAGCAATAGCATCACAAATTTCACAAATAAAG
CATTTTTTTCACTGCATTCTAGTTGTGGTTTGTCCAAACTCATCAATGTATCTTATCATGTCTGGATCTG
ATCACTGCTTGAGCCTAGGAGATCCGAACCAGATAAGTGAAATCTAGTTCCAAACTATTTTGTCATTTTT
AATTTTCGTATTAGCTTACGACGCTACACCCAGTTCCCATCTATTTTGTCACTCTTCCCTAAATAATCCT
TAAAAACTCCATTTCCACCCCTCCCAGTTCCCAACTATTTTGTCCGCCCACAGCGGGGCATTTTTCTTCC
TGTTATGTTTTTAATCAAACATCCTGCCAACTCCATGTGACAAACCGTCATCTTCGGCTACTTTTTCTCT
GTCACAGAATGAAAATTTTTCTGTCATCTCTTCGTTATTAATGTTTGTAATTGACTGAATATCAACGCTT
ATTTGCAGCCTGAATGGCGAATGGG
[124 nt withheld, positions 4716-4839]
C
[91 nt withheld, positions 4841-4931]
A
[49 nt withheld, positions 4933-4981]
CCTTTGACGTTGGAGTCCACGTTCTT
[37 nt withheld, positions 5008-5044]
ACCCTATCTCGGTCTATTCTTTTGATTTATAAGGGATTTTGCCGATTTCGGCCTATTGGTTAAAAAATGA
GCTGATTTAACAAAAATTTAACGCGAATTTTAACAAAATATTAACGCTTACAATTTAGGTGGCACTTTTC
GGGGAAATGTGCGCGGAACCCCTATTTGTTTATTTTTCTAAATACATTCAAATATGTATCCGCTCATGAG
ACAATAACCCTGATAAATGCTTCAATAATATTGAAAAAGGAAGAGTATGAGTATTCAACATTTCCGTGTC
GCCCTTATTCCCTTTTTTGCGGCATTTTGCCTTCCTGTTTTTGCTCACCCAGAAACGCTGGTGAAAGTAA
AAGATGCTGAAGATCAGTTGGGTGCACGAGTGGGTTACATCGAACTGGATCTCAACAGCGGTAAGATCCT
TGAGAGTTTTCGCCCCGAAGAACGTTTTCCAATGATGAGCACTTTTAAAGTTCTGCTATGTGGCGCGGTA
TTATCCCGTATTGACGCCGGGCAAGAGCAACTCGGTCGCCGCATACACTATTCTCAGAATGACTTGGTTG
AGTACTCACCAGTCACAGAAAAGCATCTTACGGATGGCATGACAGTAAGAGAATTATGCAGTGCTGCCAT
AACCATGAGTGATAACACTGCGGCCAACTTACTTCTGACAACGATCGGAGGACCGAAGGAGCTAACCGCT
TTTTTGCACAACATGGGGGATCATGTAACTCGCCTTGATCGTTGGGAACCGGAGCTGAATGAAGCCATAC
CAAACGACGAGCGTGACACCACGATGCCTGTAGCAATGGCAACAACGTTGCGCAAACTATTAACTGGCGA
ACTACTTACTCTAGCTTCCCGGCAACAATTAATAGACTGGATGGAGGCGGATAAAGTTGCAGGACCACTT
CTGCGCTCGGCCCTTCCGGCTGGCTGGTTTATTGCTGATAAATCTGGAGCCGGTGAGCGTGGGTCTCGCG
GTATCATTGCAGCACTGGGGCCAGATGGTAAGCCCTCCCGTATCGTAGTTATCTACACGACGGGGAGTCA
GGCAACTATGGATGAACGAAATAGACAGATCGCTGAGATAGGTGCCTCACTGATTAAGCATTGGTAACTG
TCAGACCAAGTTTACTCATATATACTTTAGATTGATTTAAAACTTCATTTTTAATTTAAAAGGATCTAGG
TGAAGATCCTTTTTGATAATCTCATGACCAAAATCCCTTAACGTGAGTTTTCGTTCCACTGAGCGTCAGA
CCCCGTAGAAAAGATCAAAGGATCTTCTTGAGATCCTTTTTTTCTGCGCGTAATCTGCTGCTTGCAAACA
AAAAAACCACCGCTACCAGCGGTGGTTTGTTTGCCGGATCAAGAGCTACCAACTCTTTTTCCGAAGGTAA
CTGGCTTCAGCAGAGCGCAGATACCAAATACTGTTCTTCTAGTGTAGCCGTAGTTAGGCCACCACTTCAA
GAACTCTGTAGCACCGCCTACATACCTCGCTCTGCTAATCCTGTTACCAGTGGCTGCTGCCAGTGGCGAT
AAGTCGTGTCTTACCGGGTTGGACTCAAGACGATAGTTACCGGATAAGGCGCAGCGGTCGGGCTGAACGG
GGGGTTCGTGCACACAGCCCAGCTTGGAGCGAACGACCTACACCGAACTGAGATACCTACAGCGTGAGCT
ATGAGAAAGCGCCACGCTTCCCGAAGGGAGAAAGGCGGACAGGTATCCGGTAAGCGGCAGGGTCGGAACA
GGAGAGCGCACGAGGGAGCTTCCAGGGGGAAACGCCTGGTATCTTTATAGTCCTGTCGGGTTTCGCCACC
TCTGACTTGAGCGTCGATTTTTGTGATGCTCGTCAGGGGGGCGGAGCCTATGGAAAAACGCCAGCAACGC
GGCCTTTTTACGGTTCCTGGCCTTTTGCTGGCCTTTTGCTCACATGTTCTTTCCTGCGTTATCCCCTGAT
TCTGTGGATAACCGTATTACCGCCTTTGAGTGAGCTGATACCGCTCGCCGCAGCCGAACGACCGAGCGCA
GCGAGTCAGTGAGCGAGGAAGCGGAAGAGCGCCTGATGCGGTATTTTCTCCTTACGCATCTGTGCGGTAT
TTCACACCGCATAGACCAGCCGCGTAACCTGGCAAAATCGGTTACGGTTGAGTAATAAATGGATGCCCTG
CGTAAGCGGG
Features (pLannotate 1.2.2; 15 found; start..end, strand, type, name):
      1..225     -  mobile_element Tn7R: mini-Tn7 element (right end of the Tn7 transposon) Tn7
    292..825     -  CDS            GmR: gentamycin acetyltransferase; aacC1; confers resistance to gentamycin
    995..1023    -  promoter       Pc promoter: intI1 (promoter lies within the coding sequence); class 1 integron promoter
   1001..1348    -  CDS            YPR2_ECOLX (fragment): Protein predicted: Swiss-Prot protein existence level 4. From Escherichia coli.
   1375..1466    +  promoter       polyhedrin promoter: polh from Autographa californica; promoter for the baculovirus polyhedrin gene
   1706..4042    +  CDS            GABBR2 (fragment): GABR2_HUMAN - Also known as GPR51, GPRC3B. Experimental evidence at protein level: Swiss-Prot protein existence level 1. Component of a heterodimeric G-protein coupled receptor for GABA, formed by GABBR1 and GABBR2 (PubMed:9872316, PubMed:9872744, PubMed:15617512, PubMed:18165688, PubMed:22660477, PubMed:24305054). Within the heterodimeric GABA receptor, only GABBR1 seems to bind agonists, while GABBR2 mediates coupling to G proteins (PubMed:18165688). Ligand binding causes a conformation change that triggers signaling via guanine nucleotide-binding proteins (G proteins) and modulates the acti
   4098..4181    +  CDS            large T antigen (fragment): large T antigen from SV40 (simian virus 40)
   4204..4338    +  polyA_signal   SV40 poly(A) signal: SV40 polyadenylation signal
   4367..4532    -  mobile_element Tn7L: mini-Tn7 element (left end of the Tn7 transposon) Tn7
   4695..4711    +  CDS            lacZα (fragment): LacZα fragment of β-galactosidase; lacZ fragment
   4716..5170    +  rep_origin     f1 ori (sequence partly withheld): f1 bacteriophage origin of replication; arrow indicates direction of (+) strand synthesis
   5196..5300    +  promoter       AmpR promoter: bla
   5301..6161    +  CDS            AmpR: β-lactamase; bla; confers resistance to ampicillin, carbenicillin, and related antibiotics
   6332..6920    +  rep_origin     ori: high-copy-number ColE1/pMB1/pBR322/pUC origin of replication
   7106..7157    -  misc_feature   bom (fragment): basis of mobility region from pBR322
