[The description below was written by a language model from this plasmid's Addgene catalogue record and pLannotate feature annotations shown in this document.]
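Description:
IMPT-10314:GABBR2 is a baculovirus donor plasmid built on pFastBac1 for expressing a human GABBR2 (GABA-B receptor subunit 2) construct in Sf9 insect cells. It is maintained in E. coli through a high-copy ColE1/pUC-type origin with ampicillin selection (AmpR), and it also carries an f1 origin. The expression cassette lies between the Tn7R and Tn7L ends of a mini-Tn7 element, together with a gentamicin acetyltransferase gene driven by the Pc integron promoter. In the Bac-to-Bac type workflow this arrangement allows site-specific transposition of the cassette and gentamicin marker into a bacmid, from which recombinant baculovirus is generated.

Within the transposable segment, the polyhedrin promoter from Autographa californica nucleopolyhedrovirus drives very late, high-level transcription of the insert, which was cloned between NotI and AscI sites and is terminated by an SV40 polyadenylation signal. The stated purpose describes the open reading frame as HA-3xFLAG-VFT-TMD-CC. This suggests an N-terminal HA element and triple FLAG tag, followed by the extracellular Venus flytrap domain, the seven-transmembrane domain and the coiled-coil region of GABBR2. The automated annotation identifies the GABBR2 coding region only as a fragment and does not separately call the HA or FLAG elements, although there is unannotated sequence between the promoter and the receptor match where they would be expected to sit. The catalogue lists the total size as equal to the empty backbone, whereas the sequenced record is 7,224 nt, consistent with backbone plus insert. GABBR2 is the G-protein-coupling partner of the GABBR1/GABBR2 heterodimer, and the construct was deposited with a structural study of metabotropic GABA receptor activation, so its likely use is producing tagged receptor protein for purification and structure determination.
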