Addgene plasmid #157851: IMPT-10314:GABBR2
Purpose: HA-3xFLAG-VFT-TMD-CC in pFastBac1 for Sf9 expression
Depositing lab: Vadim Cherezov & Raymond Stevens. Depositing organization: University of Southern California. Publication: Structural basis of the activation of a metabotropic GABA receptor. Shaye H, Ishchenko A, Lam JH, Han GW, Xue L, Rondard P, Pin JP, Katritch V, Gati C, Cherezov V. Nature. 2020 Jun 17. pii: 10.1038/s41586-020-2408-4. doi: 10.1038/s41586-020-2408-4. PubMed 32555460.
Backbone
  Vector backbone: pFastBac1
  Backbone manufacturer: ThermoFisher
  Backbone size w/o insert (bp): 4776
  Total vector size (bp): 4776
  Vector type: Insect Expression
Growth in bacteria
  Bacterial resistance: Ampicillin, 100 μg/mL
  Growth temperature: 37°C
  Growth strain: DH5alpha
  Copy number: High Copy
Gene/Insert
  Gene/Insert name: GABBR2
  Species: H. sapiens (human)
  Insert size (bp): 2475
  Entrez Gene: GABBR2 (a.k.a. DEE59, EIEE59, GABABR2, GPR51, GPRC3B, HG20, HRIHFB2099, NDPLHS)
  Promoter: Polyhedrin
  Cloning method: Restriction Enzyme; 5′ cloning site NotI (not destroyed); 3′ cloning site AscI (not destroyed)
  Sequencing primers: 5′ GGATTATTCATACCGTCCCA; 3′ CAAATGTGGTATGGCTGATT
Terms and licenses: Academic/Nonprofit Terms; Industry Terms: Not Available to Industry
How to cite: IMPT-10314:GABBR2 was a gift from Vadim Cherezov & Raymond Stevens (Addgene plasmid # 157851 ; http://n2t.net/addgene:157851 ; RRID:Addgene_157851)
