>Addgene plasmid #157851 | IMPT-10314:GABBR2 | depositor partial sequence | sequence record 304701 | IMPT-10314:GABBR2 sequence 2475 bps
ATGAAAACAATTATAGCTCTCAGCTACATATTTTGTCTGGTGTTCGCGGATTATAAGGACCACGATGGAG
ACTATAAAGACCATGACATTGATTATAAGGATGATGACGATAAATTGGAGAACTTGTACTTCCAGGGATG
GGCTCGCGGTGCACCCCGTCCTCCCCCATCCAGCCCGCCTCTGTCTATCATGGGATTGATGCCACTGACC
AAGGAGGTGGCTAAAGGTTCAATCGGAAGAGGAGTTCTGCCAGCAGTGGAGCTCGCAATCGAACAGATTC
GCAACGAGTCCCTGCTCCGTCCCTACTTCTTGGACCTGCGTCTCTACGACACCGAATGCGATAACGCCAA
GGGCCTCAAAGCGTTCTACGATGCTATCAAGTACGGACCCAACCACTTGATGGTCTTCGGTGGCGTTTGT
CCAAGTGTGACTTCGATCATTGCTGAGAGTCTCCAGGGCTGGAACCTCGTGCAATTGTCGTTCGCTGCCA
CCACTCCAGTCTTGGCCGACAAGAAAAAGTACCCGTACTTCTTCCGCACCGTGCCTTCCGATAACGCCGT
CAACCCCGCAATCCTGAAGTTGCTGAAACATTACCAGTGGAAGCGTGTCGGAACCCTCACTCAGGACGTT
CAACGCTTCAGCGAGGTGCGTAACGATCTGACTGGCGTGCTCTACGGAGAGGACATCGAAATTTCTGATA
CAGAAAGTTTCTCGAACGACCCTTGCACGTCAGTCAAAAAGCTGAAGGGCAACGACGTTCGTATCATTCT
CGGACAGTTCGATCAAAACATGGCAGCGAAGGTGTTCTGCTGTGCATACGAGGAAAACATGTACGGTAGT
AAATACCAGTGGATCATTCCCGGCTGGTACGAGCCATCGTGGTGGGAACAAGTCCACACCGAGGCCAACT
CTTCACGCTGTCTCCGTAAGAACCTCTTGGCTGCCATGGAAGGCTACATCGGAGTGGACTTCGAGCCGCT
GAGTTCGAAGCAGATCAAAACCATTAGCGGAAAGACTCCTCAGCAATACGAGAGGGAATACAACAACAAG
AGATCTGGTGTCGGCCCCTCAAAATTCCACGGATACGCTTACGACGGTATCTGGGTTATTGCGAAGACAT
TGCAAAGGGCTATGGAGACGCTGCACGCCTCCAGCAGGCATCAGAGAATCCAAGACTTCAACTACACAGA
TCATACGTTGGGCAGAATCATTCTGAACGCCATGAACGAGACAAACTTCTTCGGTGTCACGGGCCAGGTG
GTCTTCAGGAACGGTGAAAGAATGGGCACAATCAAGTTCACGCAGTTCCAAGACTCTCGCGAAGTTAAAG
TGGGAGAGTACAACGCAGTGGCGGACACCCTGGAAATCATTAACGATACTATCCGCTTCCAGGGCAGTGA
ACCCCCAAAGGACAAAACTATCATTCTGGAGCAACTCCGTAAGATCTCGTTGCCTCTGTACTCCATTTTG
AGCGCTCTGACAATCCTCGGTATGATTATGGCTTCAGCCTTCTTGTTCTTCAACATCAAGAACCGTAACC
AGAAGCTGATTAAAATGTCTTCACCCTACATGAACAACTTGATCATTCTGGGTGGTATGCTGTCTTACGC
CTCAATCTTCCTCTTCGGATTGGACGGTAGTTTCGTGTCGGAGAAGACCTTCGAAACTCTCTGCACAGTC
AGGACGTGGATCTTGACAGTTGGCTACACAACGGCATTCGGAGCGATGTTCGCTAAGACCTGGAGAGTGC
ACGCTATCTTCAAGAACGTCAAGATGAAAAAGAAAATCATTAAGGACCAGAAACTGCTCGTCATCGTTGG
CGGAATGTTGCTGATTGACCTGTGCATCCTCATTTGTTGGCAAGCAGTTGATCCACTGCGCCGTACCGTG
GAAAAGTACTCCATGGAGCCGGACCCTGCGGGAAGGGATATCAGCATTAGACCTCTCTTGGAGCACTGCG
AAAACACCCATATGACTATCTGGCTGGGTATTGTCTACGCCTACAAGGGTCTGCTCATGCTCTTCGGCTG
TTTCTTGGCATGGGAGACACGCAACGTGTCTATCCCCGCGCTGAACGACAGTAAATACATTGGCATGTCG
GTTTACAACGTGGGAATCATGTGCATCATTGGTGCAGCGGTTTCATTCTTGACTAGGGATCAGCCAAACG
TGCAATTCTGTATTGTCGCTCTGGTTATCATTTTCTGCAGTACAATCACGCTCTGTTTGGTGTTCGTCCC
GAAGTTGATCACACTGAGAACGAACCCTGACGCTGCCACCCAGAACAGGAGATTCCAATTCACTCAGAAC
CAAAAGAAAGAGGATTCCAAGACCTCCACTAGCGTGACAAGCGTCAACCAGGCCTCTACGTCAAGGCTCG
AAGGTTTGCAAAGCGAGAACCACAGGCTGAGAATGAAGATCACCGAATTGGACAAAGATCTGGAGGAAGT
CACCATGCAGCTCCAAGACACTTAA
